Addgene plasmid #114116: pCW-eGFP-SHLD1
Purpose: Lentiviral vector for inducible expression of N-terminally tagged eGFP-SHLD1
Depositing lab: Daniel Durocher. Depositing organization: Sinai Health System. Publication: The shieldin complex mediates 53BP1-dependent DNA repair. Noordermeer SM, Adam S, Setiaputra D, Barazas M, Pettitt SJ, Ling AK, Olivieri M, Alvarez-Quilon A, Moatti N, Zimmermann M, Annunziato S, Krastev DB, Song F, Brandsma I, Frankum J, Brough R, Sherker A, Landry S, Szilard RK, Munro MM, McEwan A, Goullet de Rugy T, Lin ZY, Hart T, Moffat J, Gingras AC, Martin A, van Attikum H, Jonkers J, Lord CJ, Rottenberg S, Durocher D. Nature. 2018 Aug;560(7716):117-121. doi: 10.1038/s41586-018-0340-7. Epub 2018 Jul 18. PubMed 30022168.
Backbone
  Vector backbone: pCW57.1
  Backbone manufacturer: Addgene #41393
  Backbone size w/o insert (bp): 7720
  Total vector size (bp): 9061
  Vector type: Mammalian Expression, Lentiviral ; Doxycycline inducible
  Selectable markers: Puromycin
Growth in bacteria
  Bacterial resistance: Ampicillin, 100 μg/mL
  Growth temperature: 30°C
  Growth strain: NEB Stable
  Copy number: Unknown
Gene/Insert
  Gene/Insert name: SHLD1 (alt names: C20orf196; RINN3)
  Species: H. sapiens (human)
  Insert size (bp): 1341
  Entrez Gene: SHLD1 (a.k.a. C20orf196, RINN3)
  Promoter: TRE promoter, Tet ON
  Tag / fusion protein: eGFP (N terminal on insert)
  Cloning method: Gateway Cloning
  Sequencing primers: 5′ LNCX; 3′ O.PGK1b-R (GAACGGACGTGAAGAATGTG)
Resource information
  A portion of this plasmid was derived from a plasmid made by: ORFeome
Terms and licenses: Academic/Nonprofit Terms; Industry Terms: Not Available to Industry
How to cite: pCW-eGFP-SHLD1 was a gift from Daniel Durocher (Addgene plasmid # 114116 ; http://n2t.net/addgene:114116 ; RRID:Addgene_114116)
