[The description below was written by a language model from this plasmid's Addgene catalogue record and pLannotate feature annotations shown in this document.]
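Description:
pCW-eGFP-SHLD1 is a doxycycline-inducible, third-generation-style lentiviral expression vector built on the pCW57.1 backbone for delivering an N-terminally eGFP-tagged human SHLD1 (also called C20orf196 or RINN3) into mammalian cells. In bacteria it is maintained through a high-copy ColE1/pUC-type origin and selected with ampicillin via the β-lactamase gene. The viral portion comprises an RSV promoter driving a truncated HIV-1 5′ LTR, the Ψ packaging signal with a gag fragment, the Rev response element, the cPPT/CTS, a WPRE and a self-inactivating ΔU3 3′ LTR. Together these allow packaging of the genomic RNA when helper functions are supplied in trans, and integration of a provirus whose LTR promoter activity is disabled. An SV40 poly(A) signal and SV40 origin lie downstream of the 3′ LTR.

The payload was introduced by Gateway cloning, with the SHLD1 sequence noted as ORFeome-derived, and sits between attB1 and attB2 sites. It consists of EGFP followed directly by the SHLD1 coding sequence, placed under the tight TRE promoter (seven tet operators upstream of a minimal CMV promoter). A second, constitutive cassette uses the human PGK promoter to express puromycin N-acetyltransferase and, downstream of it, an rtTA-type reverse tetracycline transactivator with VP16-derived activation repeats. Transduced cells can therefore be selected with puromycin and carry everything needed for Tet-On control, with the fusion protein being produced only when doxycycline is added. The construct comes from work characterising the shieldin complex in 53BP1-dependent DNA repair. It suits inducible expression of fluorescently tagged SHLD1 in stable cell lines, although the record does not list specific applications.
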