Features (pLannotate 1.2.2; 30 found; start..end, strand, type, name):
     52..76      +  protein_bind   attB1: mutant version of attB; recombination site for the Gateway® BP reaction BP Clonase™
     94..810     +  CDS            EGFP: EGFP is a basic (constitutively fluorescent) green fluorescent protein published in 1996, derived from Aequorea victoria. It is reported to be a rapidly-maturing weak dimer with moderate acid sensitivity.
    820..1434    +  CDS            SHLD1: SHLD1_HUMAN - Also known as C20orf196 From Homo sapiens (Human).
   1439..1463    -  protein_bind   attB2: mutant version of attB; recombination site for the Gateway® BP reaction BP Clonase™
   1480..1498    +  CDS            9xHis (fragment): 9xHis affinity tag
   1508..2018    +  promoter       hPGK promoter: human phosphoglycerate kinase 1 promoter
   2028..2624    +  CDS            PuroR (fragment): puromycin N-acetyltransferase; pac from Streptomyces; confers resistance to puromycin
   2679..3376    +  CDS            rtTA3 (fragment): reverse tetracycline transactivator 3 activates expression from Tet-responsive promoters in the presence of doxycycline
   3306..3416    +  CDS            VP48: 3 tandem repeats of the minimal activation domain of herpes simplex virus VP16 (Cheng et al., 2013)
   3452..4000    +  misc_feature   WPRE (fragment): woodchuck hepatitis virus posttranscriptional regulatory element
   4026..4097    +  CDS            nef (fragment): NEF_HV1Z2 - Experimental evidence at protein level: Swiss-Prot protein existence level 1. Extracellular Nef protein targets CD4(+) T-lymphocytes for apoptosis by interacting with CXCR4 surface receptors. From Human immunodeficiency virus type 1 group M subtype D (isolate Z2/CDC-Z34) (HIV-1).
   4099..4332    +  LTR            3' LTR (ΔU3): self-inactivating 3' long terminal repeat (LTR) from HIV-1
   4404..4525    +  polyA_signal   SV40 poly(A) signal: SV40 polyadenylation signal
   4565..4700    +  rep_origin     SV40 ori: SV40 origin of replication
   4708..4771    +  promoter       AmpR promoter: bla
   4772..5632    +  CDS            AmpR: β-lactamase; bla; confers resistance to ampicillin, carbenicillin, and related antibiotics
   5803..6391    +  rep_origin     ori: high-copy-number ColE1/pMB1/pBR322/pUC origin of replication
   6574..6666    +  CDS            lacI (fragment): lac repressor; lacI; The lac repressor binds to the lac operator to inhibit transcription in E. coli. This inhibition can be relieved by adding lactose or isopropyl-β-D-thiogalactopyranoside (IPTG).
   6679..6700    +  protein_bind   CAP binding site: CAP binding activates transcription in the presence of cAMP. E. coli catabolite activator protein
   6715..6745    +  promoter       lac promoter: promoter for the E. coli lac operon
   6753..6769    +  protein_bind   lac operator: The lac repressor binds to the lac operator to inhibit transcription in E. coli. This inhibition can be relieved by adding lactose or isopropyl-β-D-thiogalactopyranoside (IPTG). lac repressor encoded by lacI
   6814..6832    +  promoter       T3 promoter: promoter for bacteriophage T3 RNA polymerase
   6860..7086    +  promoter       RSV promoter: Rous sarcoma virus enhancer/promoter
   7087..7267    +  LTR            5' LTR (truncated): truncated 5' long terminal repeat (LTR) from HIV-1
   7314..7439    +  misc_feature   HIV-1 Ψ: packaging signal of human immunodeficiency virus type 1
   7423..7786    +  CDS            HIV-1 gag (fragment): gag protein from human immunodeficiency virus 1; gag
   7932..8165    +  misc_feature   RRE: The Rev response element (RRE) of HIV-1 allows for Rev-dependent mRNA export from the nucleus to the cytoplasm.
   8542..8566    +  CDS            Rev (fragment): human immunodeficiency virus 1 (HIV-1) Rev protein; rev; enhances nuclear export of unspliced and incompletely spliced viral mRNAs
   8607..8724    +  misc_feature   cPPT/CTS: central polypurine tract and central termination sequence of HIV-1
   8778..31      +  promoter       tight TRE promoter (across the origin): Tet-responsive promoter PTight, consisting of seven tet operator sequences followed by the minimal CMV promoter
>Addgene plasmid #114116 | pCW-eGFP-SHLD1 | addgene full sequence | sequence record 220210 | Addgene NGS Result
CAGAGCTCGTTTAGTGAACCGTCAGATCGCCTGGAGAATTGGCTAGCATCAACAAGTTTGTACAAAAAAG
CAGGCTTCGAAGGAGATAGAACCATGGTGAGCAAGGGCGAGGAGCTGTTCACCGGGGTGGTGCCCATCCT
GGTCGAGCTGGACGGCGACGTAAACGGCCACAAGTTCAGCGTGTCCGGCGAGGGCGAGGGCGATGCCACC
TACGGCAAGCTGACCCTGAAGTTCATCTGCACCACCGGCAAGCTGCCCGTGCCCTGGCCCACCCTCGTGA
CCACCCTGACCTACGGCGTGCAGTGCTTCAGCCGCTACCCCGACCACATGAAGCAGCACGACTTCTTCAA
GTCCGCCATGCCCGAAGGCTACGTCCAGGAGCGCACCATCTTCTTCAAGGACGACGGCAACTACAAGACC
CGCGCCGAGGTGAAGTTCGAGGGCGACACCCTGGTGAACCGCATCGAGCTGAAGGGCATCGACTTCAAGG
AGGACGGCAACATCCTGGGGCACAAGCTGGAGTACAACTACAACAGCCACAACGTCTATATCATGGCCGA
CAAGCAGAAGAACGGCATCAAGGTGAACTTCAAGATCCGCCACAACATCGAGGACGGCAGCGTGCAGCTC
GCCGACCACTACCAGCAGAACACCCCCATCGGCGACGGCCCCGTGCTGCTGCCCGACAACCACTACCTGA
GCACCCAGTCCGCCCTGAGCAAAGACCCCAACGAGAAGCGCGATCACATGGTCCTGCTGGAGTTCGTGAC
CGCCGCCGGGATCACTCTCGGCATGGACGAGCTGTACAAGGGCGCGCCAATGGCAGCCAGGGACGCCACT
TCAGGCAGCCTGTCAGAGGAGAGCAGTGCTTTGGACCTGCCATCAGCGTGTGACATAAGAGATTACGTCC
TGCAGGGACCCAGCCAAGAAGCCAACAGCGAGGCTTTCAGTTCTTTGGAATTCCATTCTTTTCCTTATTC
TTCTGATGTGGATCCAGACACCAGTAACTTAAATATAGAACAAAATAACTCCTGGACCGCTGAGAACTTC
TGGCTTGACCCTGCTGTGAAAGGCCAGTCAGAGAAGGAAGAGGATGATGGCCTTCGGAAATCCCTGGATA
GATTCTATGAAATGTTTGGTCATCCACAGCCAGGCTCTGCAAACTCACTCTCTGCATCTGTCTGCAAGTG
CCTGTCTCAGAAAATCACTCAACTAAGAGGCCAGGAGAGCCAAAAGTATGCCCTCCGCAGTTTTCAAATG
GCCCGGGTGATCTTCAACCGGGACGGCTGCTCCGTCTTACAGAGGCATTCCAGGGACACCCACTTCTACC
CACTGGAGGAAGGAAGTACATCTTTGGATGATGAAAAGCCAAACCCAGGACTGTCAAAGGATATTACTCA
TTTCCTCTTGCAGCAGAATGTAATGAAAGACCTGTAGGACCCAGCTTTCTTGTACAAAGTGGTTTAGTAA
TGAACCGGTCCACCACCACCACCACCACTAAGGATCCGGGGTTGGGGTTGCGCCTTTTCCAAGGCAGCCC
TGGGTTTGCGCAGGGACGCGGCTGCTCTGGGCGTGGTTCCGGGAAACGCAGCGGCGCCGACCCTGGGTCT
CGCACATTCTTCACGTCCGTTCGCAGCGTCACCCGGATCTTCGCCGCTACCCTTGTGGGCCCCCCGGCGA
CGCTTCCTGCTCCGCCCCTAAGTCGGGAAGGTTCCTTGCGGTTCGCGGCGTGCCGGACGTGACAAACGGA
AGCCGCACGTCTCACTAGTACCCTCGCAGACGGACAGCGCCAGGGAGCAATGGCAGCGCGCCGACCGCGA
TGGGCTGTGGCCAATAGCGGCTGCTCAGCAGGGCGCGCCGAGAGCAGCGGCCGGGAAGGGGCGGTGCGGG
AGGCGGGGTGTGGGGCGGTAGTGTGGGCCCTGTTCCTGCCCGCGCGGTGTTCCGCATTCTGCAAGCCTCC
GGAGCGCACGTCGGCAGTCGGCTCCCTCGTTGACCGAATCACCGACCTCTCTCCCCAGCAATTCACCATG
ACCGAGTACAAGCCCACGGTGCGCCTCGCCACCCGCGACGACGTCCCCAGGGCCGTACGCACCCTCGCCG
CCGCGTTCGCCGACTACCCCGCCACGCGCCACACCGTCGATCCGGACCGCCACATCGAGCGGGTCACCGA
GCTGCAAGAACTCTTCCTCACGCGCGTCGGGCTCGACATCGGCAAGGTGTGGGTCGCGGACGACGGCGCC
GCGGTGGCGGTCTGGACCACGCCGGAGAGCGTCGAAGCGGGGGCGGTGTTCGCCGAGATCGGCCCGCGCA
TGGCCGAGTTGAGCGGTTCCCGGCTGGCCGCGCAGCAACAGATGGAAGGCCTCCTGGCGCCGCACCGGCC
CAAGGAGCCCGCGTGGTTCCTGGCCACCGTCGGCGTCTCGCCCGACCACCAGGGCAAGGGTCTGGGCAGC
GCCGTCGTGCTCCCCGGAGTGGAGGCGGCCGAGCGCGCCGGGGTGCCCGCCTTCCTGGAGACCTCCGCGC
CCCGCAACCTCCCCTTCTACGAGCGGCTCGGCTTCACCGTCACCGCCGACGTCGAGGTGCCCGAAGGACC
GCGCACCTGGTGCATGACCCGCAAGCCCGGTGCCGAAGGTAGAGGTTCTCTCCTCACTTGTGGTGATGTT
GAAGAAAACCCTGGTCCAATGTCTAGACTGGACAAGAGCAAAGTCATAAACGGAGCTCTGGAATTACTCA
ATGGTGTCGGTATCGAAGGCCTGACGACAAGGAAACTCGCTCAAAAGCTGGGAGTTGAGCAGCCTACCCT
GTACTGGCACGTGAAGAACAAGCGGGCCCTGCTCGATGCCCTGCCAATCGAGATGCTGGACAGGCATCAT
ACCCACTTCTGCCCCCTGGAAGGCGAGTCATGGCAAGACTTTCTGCGGAACAACGCCAAGTCATACCGCT
GTGCTCTCCTCTCACATCGCGACGGGGCTAAAGTGCATCTCGGCACCCGCCCAACAGAGAAACAGTACGA
AACCCTGGAAAATCAGCTCGCGTTCCTGTGTCAGCAAGGCTTCTCCCTGGAGAACGCACTGTACGCTCTG
TCCGCCGTGGGCCACTTTACACTGGGCTGCGTATTGGAGGAACAGGAGCATCAAGTAGCAAAAGAGGAAA
GAGAGACACCTACCACCGATTCTATGCCCCCACTTCTGAGACAAGCAATTGAGCTGTTCGACCGGCAGGG
AGCCGAACCTGCCTTCCTTTTCGGCCTGGAACTAATCATATGTGGCCTGGAGAAACAGCTAAAGTGCGAA
AGCGGCGGGCCGACCGACGCCCTTGACGATTTTGACTTAGACATGCTCCCAGCCGATGCCCTTGACGACT
TTGACCTTGATATGCTGCCTGCTGACGCTCTTGACGATTTTGACCTTGACATGCTCCCCGGGTAACTAAG
TAAGGATCGATCCAAGATATCGTATTCTTAACTATGTTGCTCCTTTTACGCTATGTGGATACGCTGCTTT
AATGCCTTTGTATCATGCTATTGCTTCCCGTATGGCTTTCATTTTCTCCTCCTTGTATAAATCCTGGTTG
CTGTCTCTTTATGAGGAGTTGTGGCCCGTTGTCAGGCAACGTGGCGTGGTGTGCACTGTGTTTGCTGACG
CAACCCCCACTGGTTGGGGCATTGCCACCACCTGTCAGCTCCTTTCCGGGACTTTCGCTTTCCCCCTCCC
TATTGCCACGGCGGAACTCATCGCCGCCTGCCTTGCCCGCTGCTGGACAGGGGCTCGGCTGTTGGGCACT
GACAATTCCGTGGTGTTGTCGGGGAAGCTGACGTCCTTTCCATGGCTGCTCGCCTGTGTTGCCACCTGGA
TTCTGCGCGGGACGTCCTTCTGCTACGTCCCTTCGGCCCTCAATCCAGCGGACCTTCCTTCCCGCGGCCT
GCTGCCGGCTCTGCGGCCTCTTCCGCGTCTTCGCCTTCGCCCTCAGACGAGTCGGATCTCCCTTTGGGCC
GCCTCCCCGCCTGTTTCGCCTCGGCGTCCGGACTAGAGGTACCTTTAAGACCAATGACTTACAAGGCAGC
TGTAGATCTTAGCCACTTTTTAAAAGAAAAGGGGGGACTGGAAGGGCTAATTCACTCCCAACGAAGACAA
GATCTGCTTTTTGCTTGTACTGGGTCTCTCTGGTTAGACCAGATCTGAGCCTGGGAGCTCTCTGGCTAAC
TAGGGAACCCACTGCTTAAGCCTCAATAAAGCTTGCCTTGAGTGCTTCAAGTAGTGTGTGCCCGTCTGTT
GTGTGACTCTGGTAACTAGAGATCCCTCAGACCCTTTTAGTCAGTGTGGAAAATCTCTAGCAGTAGTAGT
TCATGTCATCTTATTATTCAGTATTTATAACTTGCAAAGAAATGAATATCAGAGAGTGAGAGGAACTTGT
TTATTGCAGCTTATAATGGTTACAAATAAAGCAATAGCATCACAAATTTCACAAATAAAGCATTTTTTTC
ACTGCATTCTAGTTGTGGTTTGTCCAAACTCATCAATGTATCTTATCATGTCTGGCTCTAGCTATCCCGC
CCCTAACTCCGCCCATCCCGCCCCTAACTCCGCCCAGTTCCGCCCATTCTCCGCCCCATGGCTGACTAAT
TTTTTTTATTTATGCAGAGGCCGAGGCCGCCTCGGCCTCTGAGCTATTCCAGAAGTAGTGAGGAGGCTTT
TTTGGAGGCCTTTCAAATATGTATCCGCTCATGAGACAATAACCCTGATAAATGCTTCAATAATATTGAA
AAAGGAAGAGTATGAGTATTCAACATTTCCGTGTCGCCCTTATTCCCTTTTTTGCGGCATTTTGCCTTCC
TGTTTTTGCTCACCCAGAAACGCTGGTGAAAGTAAAAGATGCTGAAGATCAGTTGGGTGCACGAGTGGGT
TACATCGAACTGGATCTCAACAGCGGTAAGATCCTTGAGAGTTTTCGCCCCGAAGAACGTTTTCCAATGA
TGAGCACTTTTAAAGTTCTGCTATGTGGCGCGGTATTATCCCGTATTGACGCCGGGCAAGAGCAACTCGG
TCGCCGCATACACTATTCTCAGAATGACTTGGTTGAGTACTCACCAGTCACAGAAAAGCATCTTACGGAT
GGCATGACAGTAAGAGAATTATGCAGTGCTGCCATAACCATGAGTGATAACACTGCGGCCAACTTACTTC
TGACAACGATCGGAGGACCGAAGGAGCTAACCGCTTTTTTGCACAACATGGGGGATCATGTAACTCGCCT
TGATCGTTGGGAACCGGAGCTGAATGAAGCCATACCAAACGACGAGCGTGACACCACGATGCCTGTAGCA
ATGGCAACAACGTTGCGCAAACTATTAACTGGCGAACTACTTACTCTAGCTTCCCGGCAACAATTAATAG
ACTGGATGGAGGCGGATAAAGTTGCAGGACCACTTCTGCGCTCGGCCCTTCCGGCTGGCTGGTTTATTGC
TGATAAATCTGGAGCCGGTGAGCGTGGGTCTCGCGGTATCATTGCAGCACTGGGGCCAGATGGTAAGCCC
TCCCGTATCGTAGTTATCTACACGACGGGGAGTCAGGCAACTATGGATGAACGAAATAGACAGATCGCTG
AGATAGGTGCCTCACTGATTAAGCATTGGTAACTGTCAGACCAAGTTTACTCATATATACTTTAGATTGA
TTTAAAACTTCATTTTTAATTTAAAAGGATCTAGGTGAAGATCCTTTTTGATAATCTCATGACCAAAATC
CCTTAACGTGAGTTTTCGTTCCACTGAGCGTCAGACCCCGTAGAAAAGATCAAAGGATCTTCTTGAGATC
CTTTTTTTCTGCGCGTAATCTGCTGCTTGCAAACAAAAAAACCACCGCTACCAGCGGTGGTTTGTTTGCC
GGATCAAGAGCTACCAACTCTTTTTCCGAAGGTAACTGGCTTCAGCAGAGCGCAGATACCAAATACTGTT
CTTCTAGTGTAGCCGTAGTTAGGCCACCACTTCAAGAACTCTGTAGCACCGCCTACATACCTCGCTCTGC
TAATCCTGTTACCAGTGGCTGCTGCCAGTGGCGATAAGTCGTGTCTTACCGGGTTGGACTCAAGACGATA
GTTACCGGATAAGGCGCAGCGGTCGGGCTGAACGGGGGGTTCGTGCACACAGCCCAGCTTGGAGCGAACG
ACCTACACCGAACTGAGATACCTACAGCGTGAGCTATGAGAAAGCGCCACGCTTCCCGAAGGGAGAAAGG
CGGACAGGTATCCGGTAAGCGGCAGGGTCGGAACAGGAGAGCGCACGAGGGAGCTTCCAGGGGGAAACGC
CTGGTATCTTTATAGTCCTGTCGGGTTTCGCCACCTCTGACTTGAGCGTCGATTTTTGTGATGCTCGTCA
GGGGGGCGGAGCCTATGGAAAAACGCCAGCAACGCGGCCTTTTTACGGTTCCTGGCCTTTTGCTGGCCTT
TTGCTCACATGTTCTTTCCTGCGTTATCCCCTGATTCTGTGGATAACCGTATTACCGCCTTTGAGTGAGC
TGATACCGCTCGCCGCAGCCGAACGACCGAGCGCAGCGAGTCAGTGAGCGAGGAAGCGGAAGAGCGCCCA
ATACGCAAACCGCCTCTCCCCGCGCGTTGGCCGATTCATTAATGCAGCTGGCACGACAGGTTTCCCGACT
GGAAAGCGGGCAGTGAGCGCAACGCAATTAATGTGAGTTAGCTCACTCATTAGGCACCCCAGGCTTTACA
CTTTATGCTTCCGGCTCGTATGTTGTGTGGAATTGTGAGCGGATAACAATTTCACACAGGAAACAGCTAT
GACCATGATTACGCCAAGCGCGCAATTAACCCTCACTAAAGGGAACAAAAGCTGGAGCTGCAAGCTTAAT
GTAGTCTTATGCAATACTCTTGTAGTCTTGCAACATGGTAACGATGAGTTAGCAACATGCCTTACAAGGA
GAGAAAAAGCACCGTGCATGCCGATTGGTGGAAGTAAGGTGGTACGATCGTGCCTTATTAGGAAGGCAAC
AGACGGGTCTGACATGGATTGGACGAACCACTGAATTGCCGCATTGCAGAGATATTGTATTTAAGTGCCT
AGCTCGATACATAAACGGGTCTCTCTGGTTAGACCAGATCTGAGCCTGGGAGCTCTCTGGCTAACTAGGG
AACCCACTGCTTAAGCCTCAATAAAGCTTGCCTTGAGTGCTTCAAGTAGTGTGTGCCCGTCTGTTGTGTG
ACTCTGGTAACTAGAGATCCCTCAGACCCTTTTAGTCAGTGTGGAAAATCTCTAGCAGTGGCGCCCGAAC
AGGGACTTGAAAGCGAAAGGGAAACCAGAGGAGCTCTCTCGACGCAGGACTCGGCTTGCTGAAGCGCGCA
CGGCAAGAGGCGAGGGGCGGCGACTGGTGAGTACGCCAAAAATTTTGACTAGCGGAGGCTAGAAGGAGAG
AGATGGGTGCGAGAGCGTCAGTATTAAGCGGGGGAGAATTAGATCGCGATGGGAAAAAATTCGGTTAAGG
CCAGGGGGAAAGAAAAAATATAAATTAAAACATATAGTATGGGCAAGCAGGGAGCTAGAACGATTCGCAG
TTAATCCTGGCCTGTTAGAAACATCAGAAGGCTGTAGACAAATACTGGGACAGCTACAACCATCCCTTCA
GACAGGATCAGAAGAACTTAGATCATTATATAATACAGTAGCAACCCTCTATTGTGTGCATCAAAGGATA
GAGATAAAAGACACCAAGGAAGCTTTAGACAAGATAGAGGAAGAGCAAAACAAAAGTAAGACCACCGCAC
AGCAAGCGGCCGCTGATCTTCAGACCTGGAGGAGGAGATATGAGGGACAATTGGAGAAGTGAATTATATA
AATATAAAGTAGTAAAAATTGAACCATTAGGAGTAGCACCCACCAAGGCAAAGAGAAGAGTGGTGCAGAG
AGAAAAAAGAGCAGTGGGAATAGGAGCTTTGTTCCTTGGGTTCTTGGGAGCAGCAGGAAGCACTATGGGC
GCAGCGTCAATGACGCTGACGGTACAGGCCAGACAATTATTGTCTGGTATAGTGCAGCAGCAGAACAATT
TGCTGAGGGCTATTGAGGCGCAACAGCATCTGTTGCAACTCACAGTCTGGGGCATCAAGCAGCTCCAGGC
AAGAATCCTGGCTGTGGAAAGATACCTAAAGGATCAACAGCTCCTGGGGATTTGGGGTTGCTCTGGAAAA
CTCATTTGCACCACTGCTGTGCCTTGGAATGCTAGTTGGAGTAATAAATCTCTGGAACAGATTTGGAATC
ACACGACCTGGATGGAGTGGGACAGAGAAATTAACAATTACACAAGCTTAATACACTCCTTAATTGAAGA
ATCGCAAAACCAGCAAGAAAAGAATGAACAAGAATTATTGGAATTAGATAAATGGGCAAGTTTGTGGAAT
TGGTTTAACATAACAAATTGGCTGTGGTATATAAAATTATTCATAATGATAGTAGGAGGCTTGGTAGGTT
TAAGAATAGTTTTTGCTGTACTTTCTATAGTGAATAGAGTTAGGCAGGGATATTCACCATTATCGTTTCA
GACCCACCTCCCAACCCCGAGGGGACAATTCTCGACCTCGAGACAAATGGCAGTATTCATCCACAATTTT
AAAAGAAAAGGGGGGATTGGGGGGTACAGTGCAGGGGAAAGAATAGTAGACATAATAGCAACAGACATAC
AAACTAAAGAATTACAAAAACAAATTACAAAAATTCAAAATTTTCGGGTTTATTACAGGGACAGCAGAGA
TCCACTTTGGCCGCGAATCGATATGTCGAGTTTACTCCCTATCAGTGATAGAGAACGTATGTCGAGTTTA
CTCCCTATCAGTGATAGAGAACGATGTCGAGTTTACTCCCTATCAGTGATAGAGAACGTATGTCGAGTTT
ACTCCCTATCAGTGATAGAGAACGTATGTCGAGTTTACTCCCTATCAGTGATAGAGAACGTATGTCGAGT
TTATCCCTATCAGTGATAGAGAACGTATGTCGAGTTTACTCCCTATCAGTGATAGAGAACGTATGTCGAG
GTAGGCGTGTACGGTGGGAGGCCTATATAAG
